>Addgene plasmid #16367 | pENTR FOXP3 EARR | addgene partial sequence | sequence record 22714 | pENTR-R 5'-ATGGCTCATAACACCCCTTG-3'
GATATATTTTTATCTTGTGCAATGTAACATCAGAGATTTTGAGACACGGGCCAGAGCTGCAGCTGGATGG
CAAATAATGATTTTATTTTGACTGATAGTGACCTGTTCGTTGCAACAAATTGATAAGCAATGCTTTCTTA
TAATGCCAACTTTGTACAAGAAAGCTGGGTCTAGATATCTCGAGGTCGACGGTATCGATAAGCTTTCAGG
GGCCAGGTGTAGGGTTGGAACACCTGCTGGGCCTCTGGCTCCGTTTCTTGCGGAACTCCAGCTCATCCAC
GGTCCACACAGCCCCCTTTCTGCTTCTCACCCGCACAAAGCACTTGTGCAGACTCAGGTTGTGGCGGATG
GCGTTCTTCCAGGTGGCAGGATGGTTTCTGAAGAAGGCAAACATGCGTGTGAACCACGCGTAGATCTCCT
CGAGTGTCCGCTGCTTCTCTGGAGCCTCCAGGATGGCCCAGCGGATGAGCGTGGCGTAGGTGAAAGGGGG
TCGCATGTTGTGGAACTTGAAGTAGTCCATGTTGTGGAGGAACTCTGGGAATGTGCTGTTTCCATGGCTA
CCCCACAGGTGCCTCCGGACAGCAAACAGGCTGTCAGGGGCCTCCCGGGGGCCAGACCAGGCTGGGACGA
CAGGGCCTTGGCTGCCAGCAGCTACGATGCAGCAGGAGCCCTTGTCGGATGATGCCACAGATGAAGCCTT
GGTCAGTGCCATTTTCCCAGCCAGGTGGGCCTGCATGGCACTCAGCTTCTCCTTCTCCAGCACCAGCTGC
TGCTCCAGAGACTGTACCATCTCTCTCTGGAGGAGACATTGTGCCCTGCCCTTCTCATCCAGAAGATGGT
CCGCCTGGCAGTGCTTGAGGAAGTCCTCTGGCTCTTCGAAGACCTTCTCACATCCGGGCCACTTGCAGAC
ACCATTTGCCAGCAGTGGGTAGGAGCTCTGGGG
