[The description below was written by a language model from this plasmid's Addgene catalogue record.]
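Description:
pENTR FOXP3 EARR is a Gateway entry clone built on the Invitrogen pENTR11 backbone (about 2.2 kb without insert), carrying a mutant human FOXP3 coding sequence introduced by restriction enzyme cloning. It is a high-copy plasmid propagated in standard E. coli cloning strains under kanamycin selection. Although the repository lists it as a bacterial expression vector, pENTR-type plasmids generally serve as shuttle intermediates. In this vector family the insert normally sits between attL recombination sites, so that it can be moved by LR recombination into attR-containing destination vectors that supply the promoter, tags and selection markers for the intended host. No feature table accompanies this entry. The att sites, the replication origin, any epitope tag and any promoter upstream of the insert are therefore not documented for this plasmid, and the size of the insert is not stated either.

The payload is FOXP3, the forkhead-family transcription factor associated with regulatory T cell function. It carries four substitutions collectively named EARR: N361E, H365A, E399R and E401R. The record does not explain the rationale for these changes. The associated publication concerns FOXP3 controlling regulatory T cell function through cooperation with NFAT, which suggests that the mutant was made to probe that partnership, most plausibly as a comparison to wild-type FOXP3. The construct is best regarded as a source clone for transferring the EARR mutant into expression vectors of choice for functional studies of FOXP3.
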