Addgene plasmid #16367: pENTR FOXP3 EARR
Depositing lab: Anjana Rao. Depositing organization: Boston Children's Hospital. Publication: FOXP3 controls regulatory T cell function through cooperation with NFAT. Wu Y, Borde M, Heissmeyer V, Feuerer M, Lapan AD, Stroud JC, Bates DL, Guo L, Han A, Ziegler SF, Mathis D, Benoist C, Chen L, Rao A. Cell. 2006 Jul 28. 126(2):375-87. 10.1016/j.cell.2006.05.042 PubMed 16873067.
Backbone
  Vector backbone: pENTR11
  Backbone manufacturer: Invitrogen
  Backbone size w/o insert (bp): 2200
  Vector type: Bacterial Expression
Growth in bacteria
  Bacterial resistance: Kanamycin, 50 μg/mL
  Growth temperature: 37°C
  Growth strain: DH5alpha
  Copy number: High Copy
Gene/Insert
  Gene/Insert name: FOXP3
  Species: H. sapiens (human)
  Mutation: EARR: N361E, H365A, E399R, E401R
  Entrez Gene: FOXP3 (a.k.a. AIID, DIETER, IPEX, JM2, PIDX, XPID)
  Cloning method: Restriction Enzyme
  Sequencing primers: 5′ pENTR-F
Terms and licenses: Academic/Nonprofit Terms; Industry Terms: Not Available to Industry
How to cite: pENTR FOXP3 EARR was a gift from Anjana Rao (Addgene plasmid # 16367 ; http://n2t.net/addgene:16367 ; RRID:Addgene_16367)
